Addgene plasmid #193672: pLKO.1 puro shTEAD1/3/4-1
Purpose: Constitutive lentiviral expression of TEAD shRNA
Depositing lab: William Hahn. Depositing organization: Dana-Farber Cancer Institute. Publication: YAP1 and PRDM14 converge to promote cell survival and tumorigenesis. Kim M, Ly SH, Xie Y, Duronio GN, Ford-Roshon D, Hwang JH, Sulahian R, Rennhack JP, So J, Gjoerup O, Talamas JA, Grandclaudon M, Long HW, Doench JG, Sethi NS, Giannakis M, Hahn WC. Dev Cell. 2022 Jan 24;57(2):212-227.e8. doi: 10.1016/j.devcel.2021.12.006. Epub 2022 Jan 5. PubMed 34990589.
Backbone
  Vector backbone: pLKO.1 puro
  Vector type: Lentiviral
Growth in bacteria
  Bacterial resistance: Ampicillin, 100 μg/mL
  Growth temperature: 37°C
  Growth strain: NEB Stable
  Copy number: High Copy
Gene/Insert
  Gene/Insert name: TEAD
  gRNA/shRNA sequence: ATGATCAACTTCATCCACAAG
  Species: H. sapiens (human)
  Cloning method: Restriction Enzyme; 5′ cloning site Age1 (unknown if destroyed); 3′ cloning site EcoR1 (unknown if destroyed)
  Sequencing primers: 5′ LKO.1 5'
Terms and licenses: Academic/Nonprofit Terms; Industry Terms: Not Available to Industry
How to cite: pLKO.1 puro shTEAD1/3/4-1 was a gift from William Hahn (Addgene plasmid # 193672 ; http://n2t.net/addgene:193672 ; RRID:Addgene_193672)
