[The description below was written by a language model from this plasmid's Addgene catalogue record and pLannotate feature annotations shown in this document.]
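Description:
pLKO.1 puro shTEAD1/3/4-1 is a lentiviral shRNA vector built on the pLKO.1 puro backbone for constitutive knockdown of human TEAD transcription factors. The record lists the insert simply as "TEAD", while the plasmid name suggests that the single hairpin targets TEAD1, TEAD3 and TEAD4. In bacteria the 7,084 nt plasmid is maintained at high copy from a ColE1/pUC-type origin and selected with ampicillin through the β-lactamase gene. An f1 origin, an SV40 origin and residual cloning-vector elements (lac promoter/operator, T3 and T7 promoters, small lacI, lacZα and RSF ori fragments) are also annotated in the backbone.

The viral cassette has a third-generation, self-inactivating layout. An RSV promoter fused to a truncated HIV-1 5' LTR drives Tat-independent transcription of the genomic RNA in packaging cells. It is followed by the Ψ packaging signal with a partial gag sequence and by the RRE, which allows Rev-dependent nuclear export. The ΔU3 3' LTR inactivates LTR promoter activity after integration, and an SV40 poly(A) signal lies downstream. Within the transfer region, a human U6 RNA polymerase III promoter transcribes the shRNA, which was cloned between the AgeI and EcoRI sites. The hairpin itself is not annotated in the feature table but would sit just after U6. Downstream of it are the cPPT/CTS element, which aids transduction, and then an hPGK promoter driving the puromycin N-acetyltransferase gene, so that transduced mammalian cells can be selected with puromycin.

The construct is used to produce lentivirus, with packaging functions supplied in trans, for stable TEAD depletion in human cells. The associated publication concerns YAP1-related cell survival and tumorigenesis.
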