Features (pLannotate 1.2.2; 26 found; start..end, strand, type, name):
     48..181     +  rep_origin     RSF ori (fragment): Plasmids containing the RSF 1030 origin of replication can be propagated in E. coli cells that contain additional plasmids with compatible origins.
    183..275     +  CDS            lacI (fragment): lac repressor; lacI; The lac repressor binds to the lac operator to inhibit transcription in E. coli. This inhibition can be relieved by adding lactose or isopropyl-β-D-thiogalactopyranoside (IPTG).
    288..309     +  protein_bind   CAP binding site: CAP binding activates transcription in the presence of cAMP. E. coli catabolite activator protein
    324..354     +  promoter       lac promoter: promoter for the E. coli lac operon
    362..378     +  protein_bind   lac operator: The lac repressor binds to the lac operator to inhibit transcription in E. coli. This inhibition can be relieved by adding lactose or isopropyl-β-D-thiogalactopyranoside (IPTG). lac repressor encoded by lacI
    423..441     +  promoter       T3 promoter: promoter for bacteriophage T3 RNA polymerase
    469..695     +  promoter       RSV promoter: Rous sarcoma virus enhancer/promoter
    696..876     +  LTR            5' LTR (truncated): truncated 5' long terminal repeat (LTR) from HIV-1
    923..1048    +  misc_feature   HIV-1 Ψ: packaging signal of human immunodeficiency virus type 1
   1032..1395    +  CDS            HIV-1 gag (fragment): gag protein from human immunodeficiency virus 1; gag
   1541..1774    +  misc_feature   RRE: The Rev response element (RRE) of HIV-1 allows for Rev-dependent mRNA export from the nucleus to the cytoplasm.
   2151..2251    +  CDS            Rev (fragment): human immunodeficiency virus 1 (HIV-1) Rev protein; rev; enhances nuclear export of unspliced and incompletely spliced viral mRNAs
   2301..2541    +  promoter       U6 promoter: RNA polymerase III promoter for human U6 snRNA
   2646..2763    +  misc_feature   cPPT/CTS: central polypurine tract and central termination sequence of HIV-1
   2812..3322    +  promoter       hPGK promoter: human phosphoglycerate kinase 1 promoter
   3344..3943    +  CDS            PuroR: puromycin N-acetyltransferase; pac from Streptomyces alboniger; confers resistance to puromycin
   3986..4069    +  CDS            nef (fragment): NEF_HV1Z2 - Experimental evidence at protein level: Swiss-Prot protein existence level 1. Extracellular Nef protein targets CD4(+) T-lymphocytes for apoptosis by interacting with CXCR4 surface receptors. From Human immunodeficiency virus type 1 group M subtype D (isolate Z2/CDC-Z34) (HIV-1).
   4071..4304    +  LTR            3' LTR (ΔU3): self-inactivating 3' long terminal repeat (LTR) from HIV-1
   4376..4497    +  polyA_signal   SV40 poly(A) signal: SV40 polyadenylation signal
   4537..4672    +  rep_origin     SV40 ori: SV40 origin of replication
   4693..4711    -  promoter       T7 promoter: promoter for bacteriophage T7 RNA polymerase
   4719..4874    +  CDS            lacZα (fragment): LacZα fragment of β-galactosidase; lacZ fragment
   4879..5307    +  rep_origin     f1 ori (sequence partly withheld): f1 bacteriophage origin of replication; arrow indicates direction of (+) strand synthesis
   5360..5464    +  promoter       AmpR promoter: bla
   5465..6325    +  CDS            AmpR: β-lactamase; bla; confers resistance to ampicillin, carbenicillin, and related antibiotics
   6496..7084    +  rep_origin     ori: high-copy-number ColE1/pMB1/pBR322/pUC origin of replication
>Addgene plasmid #193672 | pLKO.1 puro shTEAD1/3/4-1 | addgene full sequence | sequence record 380304 | Addgene NGS Result
AACGCCAGCAACGCGGCCTTTTTACGGTTCCTGGCCTTTTGCTGGCCTTTTGCTCACATGTTCTTTCCTG
CGTTATCCCCTGATTCTGTGGATAACCGTATTACCGCCTTTGAGTGAGCTGATACCGCTCGCCGCAGCCG
AACGACCGAGCGCAGCGAGTCAGTGAGCGAGGAAGCGGAAGAGCGCCCAATACGCAAACCGCCTCTCCCC
GCGCGTTGGCCGATTCATTAATGCAGCTGGCACGACAGGTTTCCCGACTGGAAAGCGGGCAGTGAGCGCA
ACGCAATTAATGTGAGTTAGCTCACTCATTAGGCACCCCAGGCTTTACACTTTATGCTTCCGGCTCGTAT
GTTGTGTGGAATTGTGAGCGGATAACAATTTCACACAGGAAACAGCTATGACCATGATTACGCCAAGCGC
GCAATTAACCCTCACTAAAGGGAACAAAAGCTGGAGCTGCAAGCTTAATGTAGTCTTATGCAATACTCTT
GTAGTCTTGCAACATGGTAACGATGAGTTAGCAACATGCCTTACAAGGAGAGAAAAAGCACCGTGCATGC
CGATTGGTGGAAGTAAGGTGGTACGATCGTGCCTTATTAGGAAGGCAACAGACGGGTCTGACATGGATTG
GACGAACCACTGAATTGCCGCATTGCAGAGATATTGTATTTAAGTGCCTAGCTCGATACATAAACGGGTC
TCTCTGGTTAGACCAGATCTGAGCCTGGGAGCTCTCTGGCTAACTAGGGAACCCACTGCTTAAGCCTCAA
TAAAGCTTGCCTTGAGTGCTTCAAGTAGTGTGTGCCCGTCTGTTGTGTGACTCTGGTAACTAGAGATCCC
TCAGACCCTTTTAGTCAGTGTGGAAAATCTCTAGCAGTGGCGCCCGAACAGGGACTTGAAAGCGAAAGGG
AAACCAGAGGAGCTCTCTCGACGCAGGACTCGGCTTGCTGAAGCGCGCACGGCAAGAGGCGAGGGGCGGC
GACTGGTGAGTACGCCAAAAATTTTGACTAGCGGAGGCTAGAAGGAGAGAGATGGGTGCGAGAGCGTCAG
TATTAAGCGGGGGAGAATTAGATCGCGATGGGAAAAAATTCGGTTAAGGCCAGGGGGAAAGAAAAAATAT
AAATTAAAACATATAGTATGGGCAAGCAGGGAGCTAGAACGATTCGCAGTTAATCCTGGCCTGTTAGAAA
CATCAGAAGGCTGTAGACAAATACTGGGACAGCTACAACCATCCCTTCAGACAGGATCAGAAGAACTTAG
ATCATTATATAATACAGTAGCAACCCTCTATTGTGTGCATCAAAGGATAGAGATAAAAGACACCAAGGAA
GCTTTAGACAAGATAGAGGAAGAGCAAAACAAAAGTAAGACCACCGCACAGCAAGCGGCCGCTGATCTTC
AGACCTGGAGGAGGAGATATGAGGGACAATTGGAGAAGTGAATTATATAAATATAAAGTAGTAAAAATTG
AACCATTAGGAGTAGCACCCACCAAGGCAAAGAGAAGAGTGGTGCAGAGAGAAAAAAGAGCAGTGGGAAT
AGGAGCTTTGTTCCTTGGGTTCTTGGGAGCAGCAGGAAGCACTATGGGCGCAGCGTCAATGACGCTGACG
GTACAGGCCAGACAATTATTGTCTGGTATAGTGCAGCAGCAGAACAATTTGCTGAGGGCTATTGAGGCGC
AACAGCATCTGTTGCAACTCACAGTCTGGGGCATCAAGCAGCTCCAGGCAAGAATCCTGGCTGTGGAAAG
ATACCTAAAGGATCAACAGCTCCTGGGGATTTGGGGTTGCTCTGGAAAACTCATTTGCACCACTGCTGTG
CCTTGGAATGCTAGTTGGAGTAATAAATCTCTGGAACAGATTTGGAATCACACGACCTGGATGGAGTGGG
ACAGAGAAATTAACAATTACACAAGCTTAATACACTCCTTAATTGAAGAATCGCAAAACCAGCAAGAAAA
GAATGAACAAGAATTATTGGAATTAGATAAATGGGCAAGTTTGTGGAATTGGTTTAACATAACAAATTGG
CTGTGGTATATAAAATTATTCATAATGATAGTAGGAGGCTTGGTAGGTTTAAGAATAGTTTTTGCTGTAC
TTTCTATAGTGAATAGAGTTAGGCAGGGATATTCACCATTATCGTTTCAGACCCACCTCCCAACCCCGAG
GGGACCCGACAGGCCCGAAGGAATAGAAGAAGAAGGTGGAGAGAGAGACAGAGACAGATCCATTCGATTA
GTGAACGGATCTCGACGGTATCGATCACGAGACTAGCCTCGAGCGGCCGCCCCCTTCACCGAGGGCCTAT
TTCCCATGATTCCTTCATATTTGCATATACGATACAAGGCTGTTAGAGAGATAATTGGAATTAATTTGAC
TGTAAACACAAAGATATTAGTACAAAATACGTGACGTAGAAAGTAATAATTTCTTGGGTAGTTTGCAGTT
TTAAAATTATGTTTTAAAATGGACTATCATATGCTTACCGTAACTTGAAAGTATTTCGATTTCTTGGCTT
TATATATCTTGTGGAAAGGACGAAACACCGGATGATCAACTTCATCCACAAGCTCGAGCTTGTGGATGAA
GTTGATCATTTTTTCAATTCTCGACCTCGAGACAAATGGCAGTATTCATCCACAATTTTAAAAGAAAAGG
GGGGATTGGGGGGTACAGTGCAGGGGAAAGAATAGTAGACATAATAGCAACAGACATACAAACTAAAGAA
TTACAAAAACAAATTACAAAAATTCAAAATTTTCGGGTTTATTACAGGGACAGCAGAGATCCACTTTGGC
CGCGGCTCGAGGGGGTTGGGGTTGCGCCTTTTCCAAGGCAGCCCTGGGTTTGCGCAGGGACGCGGCTGCT
CTGGGCGTGGTTCCGGGAAACGCAGCGGCGCCGACCCTGGGTCTCGCACATTCTTCACGTCCGTTCGCAG
CGTCACCCGGATCTTCGCCGCTACCCTTGTGGGCCCCCCGGCGACGCTTCCTGCTCCGCCCCTAAGTCGG
GAAGGTTCCTTGCGGTTCGCGGCGTGCCGGACGTGACAAACGGAAGCCGCACGTCTCACTAGTACCCTCG
CAGACGGACAGCGCCAGGGAGCAATGGCAGCGCGCCGACCGCGATGGGCTGTGGCCAATAGCGGCTGCTC
AGCAGGGCGCGCCGAGAGCAGCGGCCGGGAAGGGGCGGTGCGGGAGGCGGGGTGTGGGGCGGTAGTGTGG
GCCCTGTTCCTGCCCGCGCGGTGTTCCGCATTCTGCAAGCCTCCGGAGCGCACGTCGGCAGTCGGCTCCC
TCGTTGACCGAATCACCGACCTCTCTCCCCAGGGGGATCCACCGGAGCTTACCATGACCGAGTACAAGCC
CACGGTGCGCCTCGCCACCCGCGACGACGTCCCCAGGGCCGTACGCACCCTCGCCGCCGCGTTCGCCGAC
TACCCCGCCACGCGCCACACCGTCGATCCGGACCGCCACATCGAGCGGGTCACCGAGCTGCAAGAACTCT
TCCTCACGCGCGTCGGGCTCGACATCGGCAAGGTGTGGGTCGCGGACGACGGCGCCGCGGTGGCGGTCTG
GACCACGCCGGAGAGCGTCGAAGCGGGGGCGGTGTTCGCCGAGATCGGCCCGCGCATGGCCGAGTTGAGC
GGTTCCCGGCTGGCCGCGCAGCAACAGATGGAAGGCCTCCTGGCGCCGCACCGGCCCAAGGAGCCCGCGT
GGTTCCTGGCCACCGTCGGCGTCTCGCCCGACCACCAGGGCAAGGGTCTGGGCAGCGCCGTCGTGCTCCC
CGGAGTGGAGGCGGCCGAGCGCGCCGGGGTGCCCGCCTTCCTGGAGACCTCCGCGCCCCGCAACCTCCCC
TTCTACGAGCGGCTCGGCTTCACCGTCACCGCCGACGTCGAGGTGCCCGAAGGACCGCGCACCTGGTGCA
TGACCCGCAAGCCCGGTGCCTGACGCCCGCCCCACGACCCGCAGCGCCCGACCGAAAGGAGCGCACGACC
CCATGCATCGGTACCTTTAAGACCAATGACTTACAAGGCAGCTGTAGATCTTAGCCACTTTTTAAAAGAA
AAGGGGGGACTGGAAGGGCTAATTCACTCCCAACGAAGACAAGATCTGCTTTTTGCTTGTACTGGGTCTC
TCTGGTTAGACCAGATCTGAGCCTGGGAGCTCTCTGGCTAACTAGGGAACCCACTGCTTAAGCCTCAATA
AAGCTTGCCTTGAGTGCTTCAAGTAGTGTGTGCCCGTCTGTTGTGTGACTCTGGTAACTAGAGATCCCTC
AGACCCTTTTAGTCAGTGTGGAAAATCTCTAGCAGTAGTAGTTCATGTCATCTTATTATTCAGTATTTAT
AACTTGCAAAGAAATGAATATCAGAGAGTGAGAGGAACTTGTTTATTGCAGCTTATAATGGTTACAAATA
AAGCAATAGCATCACAAATTTCACAAATAAAGCATTTTTTTCACTGCATTCTAGTTGTGGTTTGTCCAAA
CTCATCAATGTATCTTATCATGTCTGGCTCTAGCTATCCCGCCCCTAACTCCGCCCATCCCGCCCCTAAC
TCCGCCCAGTTCCGCCCATTCTCCGCCCCATGGCTGACTAATTTTTTTTATTTATGCAGAGGCCGAGGCC
GCCTCGGCCTCTGAGCTATTCCAGAAGTAGTGAGGAGGCTTTTTTGGAGGCCTAGGGACGTACCCAATTC
GCCCTATAGTGAGTCGTATTACGCGCGCTCACTGGCCGTCGTTTTACAACGTCGTGACTGGGAAAACCCT
GGCGTTACCCAACTTAATCGCCTTGCAGCACATCCCCCTTTCGCCAGCTGGCGTAATAGCGAAGAGGCCC
GCACCGATCGCCCTTCCCAACAGTTGCGCAGCCTGAATGGCGAATGGG
[124 nt withheld, positions 4879-5002]
C
[91 nt withheld, positions 5004-5094]
A
[49 nt withheld, positions 5096-5144]
CCTTTGACGTTGGAGTCCACGTTCTTT
[37 nt withheld, positions 5172-5208]
ACCCTATCTCGGTCTATTCTTTTGATTTATAAGGGATTTTGCCGATTTCGGCCTATTGGTTAAAAAATGA
GCTGATTTAACAAAAATTTAACGCGAATTTTAACAAAATATTAACGCTTACAATTTAGGTGGCACTTTTC
GGGGAAATGTGCGCGGAACCCCTATTTGTTTATTTTTCTAAATACATTCAAATATGTATCCGCTCATGAG
ACAATAACCCTGATAAATGCTTCAATAATATTGAAAAAGGAAGAGTATGAGTATTCAACATTTCCGTGTC
GCCCTTATTCCCTTTTTTGCGGCATTTTGCCTTCCTGTTTTTGCTCACCCAGAAACGCTGGTGAAAGTAA
AAGATGCTGAAGATCAGTTGGGTGCACGAGTGGGTTACATCGAACTGGATCTCAACAGCGGTAAGATCCT
TGAGAGTTTTCGCCCCGAAGAACGTTTTCCAATGATGAGCACTTTTAAAGTTCTGCTATGTGGCGCGGTA
TTATCCCGTATTGACGCCGGGCAAGAGCAACTCGGTCGCCGCATACACTATTCTCAGAATGACTTGGTTG
AGTACTCACCAGTCACAGAAAAGCATCTTACGGATGGCATGACAGTAAGAGAATTATGCAGTGCTGCCAT
AACCATGAGTGATAACACTGCGGCCAACTTACTTCTGACAACGATCGGAGGACCGAAGGAGCTAACCGCT
TTTTTGCACAACATGGGGGATCATGTAACTCGCCTTGATCGTTGGGAACCGGAGCTGAATGAAGCCATAC
CAAACGACGAGCGTGACACCACGATGCCTGTAGCAATGGCAACAACGTTGCGCAAACTATTAACTGGCGA
ACTACTTACTCTAGCTTCCCGGCAACAATTAATAGACTGGATGGAGGCGGATAAAGTTGCAGGACCACTT
CTGCGCTCGGCCCTTCCGGCTGGCTGGTTTATTGCTGATAAATCTGGAGCCGGTGAGCGTGGGTCTCGCG
GTATCATTGCAGCACTGGGGCCAGATGGTAAGCCCTCCCGTATCGTAGTTATCTACACGACGGGGAGTCA
GGCAACTATGGATGAACGAAATAGACAGATCGCTGAGATAGGTGCCTCACTGATTAAGCATTGGTAACTG
TCAGACCAAGTTTACTCATATATACTTTAGATTGATTTAAAACTTCATTTTTAATTTAAAAGGATCTAGG
TGAAGATCCTTTTTGATAATCTCATGACCAAAATCCCTTAACGTGAGTTTTCGTTCCACTGAGCGTCAGA
CCCCGTAGAAAAGATCAAAGGATCTTCTTGAGATCCTTTTTTTCTGCGCGTAATCTGCTGCTTGCAAACA
AAAAAACCACCGCTACCAGCGGTGGTTTGTTTGCCGGATCAAGAGCTACCAACTCTTTTTCCGAAGGTAA
CTGGCTTCAGCAGAGCGCAGATACCAAATACTGTTCTTCTAGTGTAGCCGTAGTTAGGCCACCACTTCAA
GAACTCTGTAGCACCGCCTACATACCTCGCTCTGCTAATCCTGTTACCAGTGGCTGCTGCCAGTGGCGAT
AAGTCGTGTCTTACCGGGTTGGACTCAAGACGATAGTTACCGGATAAGGCGCAGCGGTCGGGCTGAACGG
GGGGTTCGTGCACACAGCCCAGCTTGGAGCGAACGACCTACACCGAACTGAGATACCTACAGCGTGAGCT
ATGAGAAAGCGCCACGCTTCCCGAAGGGAGAAAGGCGGACAGGTATCCGGTAAGCGGCAGGGTCGGAACA
GGAGAGCGCACGAGGGAGCTTCCAGGGGGAAACGCCTGGTATCTTTATAGTCCTGTCGGGTTTCGCCACC
TCTGACTTGAGCGTCGATTTTTGTGATGCTCGTCAGGGGGGCGGAGCCTATGGAAA
